Addgene plasmid #127189: pVB005
Purpose: Tuner sRNA booster
Depositing lab: Thomas Gorochowski. Depositing organization: University of Bristol. Publication: Tunable genetic devices through simultaneous control of transcription and translation. Bartoli V, Meaker GA, di Bernardo M, Gorochowski TE. Nat Commun. 2020 Apr 29;11(1):2095. doi: 10.1038/s41467-020-15653-7. PubMed 32350250.
Backbone
  Vector backbone: pMA-T
  Backbone manufacturer: Invitrogen
  Backbone size w/o insert (bp): 2374
  Total vector size (bp): 2597
  Vector type: Bacterial Expression
Growth in bacteria
  Bacterial resistance: Ampicillin, 100 μg/mL
  Growth temperature: 37°C
  Growth strain: DH5alpha
  Copy number: Low Copy
Gene/Insert
  Gene/Insert name: sRNA Booster
  Insert size (bp): 133
Terms and licenses: Academic/Nonprofit Terms; Industry Terms: Not Available to Industry
How to cite: pVB005 was a gift from Thomas Gorochowski (Addgene plasmid # 127189 ; http://n2t.net/addgene:127189 ; RRID:Addgene_127189)
