[The description below was written by a language model from this plasmid's Addgene catalogue record and pLannotate feature annotations shown in this document.]
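Description:
pVB005 is a small bacterial expression plasmid built on the pMA-T backbone, a gene-synthesis cloning vector, and carries a 133 bp insert recorded as an "sRNA Booster"; its stated purpose is "Tuner sRNA booster". It is propagated in E. coli under ampicillin selection, provided by a complete β-lactamase (AmpR) gene with its own bla promoter. Replication relies on a ColE1/pMB1-type origin. The feature annotation describes this origin as high copy, whereas the catalogue entry lists the plasmid as low copy, and the record does not resolve this difference. Similarly, the catalogue gives a total size of 2,597 bp while the sequenced record is 2,507 nt.

The payload region sits between the backbone remnants. The annotation shows two T7 promoters in the same orientation, the second lying a short distance upstream of a T7 terminator, leaving a short interval of about 65 bp that would be consistent with a small non-coding RNA transcribed by T7 RNA polymerase. The sRNA itself is not annotated, though, and the record does not explicitly state which promoter drives it or what its target is. Short fragments of an M13 origin, lacZα, lacI and an RSF origin are also detected; these are partial matches, most likely leftovers of backbone or source-vector sequence rather than functional elements.

Judging from the purpose line and the title of the associated publication, the plasmid supplies additional tuner sRNA to genetic devices whose output is adjusted by simultaneous control of transcription and translation. The record does not detail the mechanism.
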