Features (pLannotate 1.2.2; 10 found; start..end, strand, type, name):
      3..134     -  rep_origin     M13 ori (fragment): M13 bacteriophage origin of replication; arrow indicates direction of (+) strand synthesis
    155..311     -  CDS            lacZα (fragment): LacZα fragment of β-galactosidase; lacZ fragment
    320..338     +  promoter       T7 promoter: promoter for bacteriophage T7 RNA polymerase
    386..404     +  promoter       T7 promoter: promoter for bacteriophage T7 RNA polymerase
    471..518     +  terminator     T7 terminator: transcription terminator for bacteriophage T7 RNA polymerase
    558..605     -  CDS            lacI (fragment): lac repressor; lacI; The lac repressor binds to the lac operator to inhibit transcription in E. coli. This inhibition can be relieved by adding lactose or isopropyl-β-D-thiogalactopyranoside (IPTG).
    642..682     -  rep_origin     RSF ori (fragment): Plasmids containing the RSF 1030 origin of replication can be propagated in E. coli cells that contain additional plasmids with compatible origins.
    760..1348    -  rep_origin     ori: high-copy-number ColE1/pMB1/pBR322/pUC origin of replication
   1519..2379    -  CDS            AmpR: β-lactamase; bla; confers resistance to ampicillin, carbenicillin, and related antibiotics
   2380..2484    -  promoter       AmpR promoter: bla
>Addgene plasmid #127189 | pVB005 | addgene full sequence | sequence record 248922 | Addgene NGS Result
CTAAATTGTAAGCGTTAATATTTTGTTAAAATTCGCGTTAAATTTTTGTTAAATCAGCTCATTTTTTAAC
CAATAGGCCGAAATCGGCAAAATCCCTTATAAATCAAAAGAATAGACCGAGATAGGGTTGAGTGGCCGCT
ACAGGGCGCTCCCATTCGCCATTCAGGCTGCGCAACTGTTGGGAAGGGCGTTTCGGTGCGGGCCTCTTCG
CTATTACGCCAGCTGGCGAAAGGGGGATGTGCTGCAAGGCGATTAAGTTGGGTAACGCCAGGGTTTTCCC
AGTCACGACGTTGTAAAACGACGGCCAGTGAGCGCGACGTAATACGACTCACTATAGGGCGAATTGGCGG
AAGGCCGTCAAGGCCACGTGTCTTGTCCAGAGCTCTAATACGACTCACTATAGGGGGGTCATGACTGGGA
CACGCCAGTCATGAGAATACAGACATAAAGCAAGCCAGAGATTAACGAAGCTAGCATAACCCCTTGGGGC
CTCTAAACGGGTCTTGAGGGGTTTTTTGGGTACCTGGAGCACAAGACTGGCCTCATGGGCCTTCCGCTCA
CTGCCCGCTTTCCAGTCGGGAAACCTGTCGTGCCAGCTGCATTAACATGGTCATAGCTGTTTCCTTGCGT
ATTGGGCGCTCTCCGCTTCCTCGCTCACTGACTCGCTGCGCTCGGTCGTTCGGGTAAAGCCTGGGGTGCC
TAATGAGCAAAAGGCCAGCAAAAGGCCAGGAACCGTAAAAAGGCCGCGTTGCTGGCGTTTTTCCATAGGC
TCCGCCCCCCTGACGAGCATCACAAAAATCGACGCTCAAGTCAGAGGTGGCGAAACCCGACAGGACTATA
AAGATACCAGGCGTTTCCCCCTGGAAGCTCCCTCGTGCGCTCTCCTGTTCCGACCCTGCCGCTTACCGGA
TACCTGTCCGCCTTTCTCCCTTCGGGAAGCGTGGCGCTTTCTCATAGCTCACGCTGTAGGTATCTCAGTT
CGGTGTAGGTCGTTCGCTCCAAGCTGGGCTGTGTGCACGAACCCCCCGTTCAGCCCGACCGCTGCGCCTT
ATCCGGTAACTATCGTCTTGAGTCCAACCCGGTAAGACACGACTTATCGCCACTGGCAGCAGCCACTGGT
AACAGGATTAGCAGAGCGAGGTATGTAGGCGGTGCTACAGAGTTCTTGAAGTGGTGGCCTAACTACGGCT
ACACTAGAAGAACAGTATTTGGTATCTGCGCTCTGCTGAAGCCAGTTACCTTCGGAAAAAGAGTTGGTAG
CTCTTGATCCGGCAAACAAACCACCGCTGGTAGCGGTGGTTTTTTTGTTTGCAAGCAGCAGATTACGCGC
AGAAAAAAAGGATCTCAAGAAGATCCTTTGATCTTTTCTACGGGGTCTGACGCTCAGTGGAACGAAAACT
CACGTTAAGGGATTTTGGTCATGAGATTATCAAAAAGGATCTTCACCTAGATCCTTTTAAATTAAAAATG
AAGTTTTAAATCAATCTAAAGTATATATGAGTAAACTTGGTCTGACAGTTACCAATGCTTAATCAGTGAG
GCACCTATCTCAGCGATCTGTCTATTTCGTTCATCCATAGTTGCCTGACTCCCCGTCGTGTAGATAACTA
CGATACGGGAGGGCTTACCATCTGGCCCCAGTGCTGCAATGATACCGCGAGAACCACGCTCACCGGCTCC
AGATTTATCAGCAATAAACCAGCCAGCCGGAAGGGCCGAGCGCAGAAGTGGTCCTGCAACTTTATCCGCC
TCCATCCAGTCTATTAATTGTTGCCGGGAAGCTAGAGTAAGTAGTTCGCCAGTTAATAGTTTGCGCAACG
TTGTTGCCATTGCTACAGGCATCGTGGTGTCACGCTCGTCGTTTGGTATGGCTTCATTCAGCTCCGGTTC
CCAACGATCAAGGCGAGTTACATGATCCCCCATGTTGTGCAAAAAAGCGGTTAGCTCCTTCGGTCCTCCG
ATCGTTGTCAGAAGTAAGTTGGCCGCAGTGTTATCACTCATGGTTATGGCAGCACTGCATAATTCTCTTA
CTGTCATGCCATCCGTAAGATGCTTTTCTGTGACTGGTGAGTACTCAACCAAGTCATTCTGAGAATAGTG
TATGCGGCGACCGAGTTGCTCTTGCCCGGCGTCAATACGGGATAATACCGCGCCACATAGCAGAACTTTA
AAAGTGCTCATCATTGGAAAACGTTCTTCGGGGCGAAAACTCTCAAGGATCTTACCGCTGTTGAGATCCA
GTTCGATGTAACCCACTCGTGCACCCAACTGATCTTCAGCATCTTTTACTTTCACCAGCGTTTCTGGGTG
AGCAAAAACAGGAAGGCAAAATGCCGCAAAAAAGGGAATAAGGGCGACACGGAAATGTTGAATACTCATA
CTCTTCCTTTTTCAATATTATTGAAGCATTTATCAGGGTTATTGTCTCATGAGCGGATACATATTTGAAT
GTATTTAGAAAAATAAACAAATAGGGGTTCCGCGCACATTTCCCCGAAAAGTGCCAC
